Addgene plasmid #201902: pcDNA3-ELMOD3-HA
Purpose: Used for expression of human protein ELMOD3 in mammalian cells
Depositing lab: Richard Kahn. Depositing organization: Emory University.
Backbone
  Vector backbone: pCDNA3.1
  Backbone size w/o insert (bp): 5400
  Vector type: Mammalian Expression
Growth in bacteria
  Bacterial resistance: Ampicillin, 100 μg/mL
  Growth temperature: 37°C
  Growth strain: DH5alpha
  Copy number: High Copy
Gene/Insert
  Gene/Insert name: ELMOD3
  Species: H. sapiens (human)
  Entrez Gene: ELMOD3 (a.k.a. DFNA81, DFNB88, LST3, RBED1, RBM29)
  Tag / fusion protein: HA (C terminal on insert)
  Cloning method: Restriction Enzyme; 5′ cloning site unknown (unknown if destroyed)
Terms and licenses: Academic/Nonprofit Terms; Industry Terms: Not Available to Industry
How to cite: pcDNA3-ELMOD3-HA was a gift from Richard Kahn (Addgene plasmid # 201902 ; http://n2t.net/addgene:201902 ; RRID:Addgene_201902)
