[The description below was written by a language model from this plasmid's Addgene catalogue record and pLannotate feature annotations shown in this document.]
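Description:
pcDNA3-ELMOD3-HA is a mammalian expression plasmid built on a pcDNA3.1-type backbone for producing human ELMOD3 in cultured mammalian cells. It is maintained in E. coli as a high-copy plasmid through a ColE1/pUC-type origin and selected with ampicillin via the β-lactamase gene and its own promoter. An f1 phage origin is also present, as are small lac promoter/operator and lacI remnants that are backbone carry-over rather than functional parts of the expression design. The sequenced plasmid is about 6.6 kb, consistent with a roughly 5.4 kb backbone plus the insert.

The ELMOD3 open reading frame sits downstream of the human cytomegalovirus immediate-early enhancer and promoter, which drive strong constitutive transcription, and is followed by the bovine growth hormone polyadenylation signal. A T7 promoter lies between the CMV promoter and the coding sequence, which could allow in vitro transcription or serve as a sequencing priming site. The coding sequence is fused at its C terminus to an HA epitope. The annotation matches only a short fragment of a 3xHA element, consistent in length with a single HA copy, which allows detection or immunoprecipitation with anti-HA antibodies. A short match to a truncated HIV-1 LTR just after the CMV promoter is probably an annotation artefact, not a viral element. A separate SV40 early promoter drives the neomycin phosphotransferase gene with an SV40 poly(A) signal, permitting G418 selection of stable transfectants. ELMOD3 is annotated as a GTPase-activating protein for ARL2 with low specific activity, so the plasmid suits transient or stable expression studies of its localization, interactions and function. The cloning sites used are not recorded.
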