Features (pLannotate 1.2.2; 21 found; start..end, strand, type, name):
     28..80      -  misc_feature   bom (fragment): basis of mobility region from pBR322
    235..614     +  enhancer       CMV enhancer: human cytomegalovirus immediate early enhancer
    615..818     +  promoter       CMV promoter: human cytomegalovirus (CMV) immediate early promoter
    814..847     +  LTR            5' LTR (truncated) (fragment): truncated 5' long terminal repeat (LTR) from HIV-1
    863..881     +  promoter       T7 promoter: promoter for bacteriophage T7 RNA polymerase
    926..2068    +  CDS            ELMOD3: ELMD3_HUMAN - Also known as RBED1, RBM29. Experimental evidence at protein level: Swiss-Prot protein existence level 1. Acts as a GTPase-activating protein (GAP) for ARL2 with low specific activity. From Homo sapiens (Human).
   2069..2097    +  CDS            3xHA (fragment): three tandem HA epitope tags
   2211..2435    +  polyA_signal   bGH poly(A) signal: bovine growth hormone polyadenylation signal
   2439..2460    +  promoter       SV40 promoter (fragment): SV40 enhancer and early promoter
   2481..2909    +  rep_origin     f1 ori (sequence partly withheld): f1 bacteriophage origin of replication; arrow indicates direction of (+) strand synthesis
   2923..3252    +  promoter       SV40 promoter: SV40 enhancer and early promoter
   3319..4110    +  CDS            neo: KKA2_KLEPN - Also known as kan, nptII. Experimental evidence at protein level: Swiss-Prot protein existence level 1. Resistance to kanamycin, neomycin, paromomycin, ribostamycin, butirosin and gentamicin B. From Klebsiella pneumoniae.
   4136..4294    +  CDS            ble (fragment): BLE_KLEPN - Experimental evidence at protein level: Swiss-Prot protein existence level 1. Binding protein with a strong affinity to the bleomycin family of antibiotics. Binds to CL990; an antimitotic-antibiotic compound. From Klebsiella pneumoniae.
   4289..4410    +  polyA_signal   SV40 poly(A) signal: SV40 polyadenylation signal
   4483..4499    -  protein_bind   lac operator: The lac repressor binds to the lac operator to inhibit transcription in E. coli. This inhibition can be relieved by adding lactose or isopropyl-β-D-thiogalactopyranoside (IPTG). lac repressor encoded by lacI
   4507..4537    -  promoter       lac promoter: promoter for the E. coli lac operon
   4552..4573    -  protein_bind   CAP binding site: CAP binding activates transcription in the presence of cAMP. E. coli catabolite activator protein
   4586..4678    -  CDS            lacI (fragment): lac repressor; lacI; The lac repressor binds to the lac operator to inhibit transcription in E. coli. This inhibition can be relieved by adding lactose or isopropyl-β-D-thiogalactopyranoside (IPTG).
   4861..5449    -  rep_origin     ori: high-copy-number ColE1/pMB1/pBR322/pUC origin of replication
   5620..6480    -  CDS            AmpR: β-lactamase; bla; confers resistance to ampicillin, carbenicillin, and related antibiotics
   6481..6585    -  promoter       AmpR promoter: bla
>Addgene plasmid #201902 | pcDNA3-ELMOD3-HA | addgene full sequence | sequence record 402522 | Addgene NGS Result
GACGGATCGGGAGATCTCCCGATCCCCTATGGTGCACTCTCAGTACAATCTGCTCTGATGCCGCATAGTT
AAGCCAGTATCTGCTCCCTGCTTGTGTGTTGGAGGTCGCTGAGTAGTGCGCGAGCAAAATTTAAGCTACA
ACAAGGCAAGGCTTGACCGACAATTGCATGAAGAATCTGCTTAGGGTTAGGCGTTTTGCGCTGCTTCGCG
ATGTACGGGCCAGATATACGCGTTGACATTGATTATTGACTAGTTATTAATAGTAATCAATTACGGGGTC
ATTAGTTCATAGCCCATATATGGAGTTCCGCGTTACATAACTTACGGTAAATGGCCCGCCTGGCTGACCG
CCCAACGACCCCCGCCCATTGACGTCAATAATGACGTATGTTCCCATAGTAACGCCAATAGGGACTTTCC
ATTGACGTCAATGGGTGGAGTATTTACGGTAAACTGCCCACTTGGCAGTACATCAAGTGTATCATATGCC
AAGTACGCCCCCTATTGACGTCAATGACGGTAAATGGCCCGCCTGGCATTATGCCCAGTACATGACCTTA
TGGGACTTTCCTACTTGGCAGTACATCTACGTATTAGTCATCGCTATTACCATGGTGATGCGGTTTTGGC
AGTACATCAATGGGCGTGGATAGCGGTTTGACTCACGGGGATTTCCAAGTCTCCACCCCATTGACGTCAA
TGGGAGTTTGTTTTGGCACCAAAATCAACGGGACTTTCCAAAATGTCGTAACAACTCCGCCCCATTGACG
CAAATGGGCGGTAGGCGTGTACGGTGGGAGGTCTATATAAGCAGAGCTCTCTGGCTAACTAGAGAACCCA
CTGCTTACTGGCTTATCGAAATTAATACGACTCACTATAGGGAGACCCAAGCTGGCTAGTTAAGCTTGGT
ACCGAGCTCGGATCCATGAATGAAAAATCTTGCTCTTTCCATAGTAAAGAAGAATTAAGAGATGGACAGG
GTGAAAGATTGTCTGCTGGATATTCTCCATCATATGACAAGGACAAGAGTGTTCTGGCTTTCAGAGGAAT
CCCTATCTCAGAGTTGAAGAACCATGGCATTCTCCAGGCTCTGACCACAGAAGCTTATGAATGGGAGCCA
CGTGTTGTGAGTACAGAGGTGGTCAGAGCCCAAGAAGAATGGGAAGCTGTGGACACCATCCAGCCAGAGA
CAGGGAGCCAAGCTAGCTCAGAGCAGCCTGGGCAGCTAATCTCCTTCAGTGAGGCCCTGCAGCACTTCCA
GACTGTGGACCTTTCCCCCTTCAAGAAAAGAATCCAGCCAACTATTCGAAGGACTGGGCTCGCCGCCCTC
CGACACTACCTCTTCGGGCCTCCAAAGCTCCACCAGCGCCTTCGGGAAGAAAGGGACTTGGTCCTGACCA
TTGCTCAGTGTGGCCTGGATAGCCAAGACCCAGTGCATGGCCGAGTCCTCCAGACCATCTATAAGAAGCT
GACCGGCTCCAAGTTTGACTGTGCCCTTCATGGAAACCACTGGGAGGACCTGGGCTTTCAGGGAGCGAAT
CCAGCCACAGACCTGAGAGGCGCAGGCTTCCTTGCCCTCCTGCATCTGCTCTACCTGGTGATGGACTCAA
AGACCTTGCCGATGGCGCAGGAGATTTTCCGCCTGTCTCGTCACCACATCCAGCAATTCCCTTTCTGTTT
GATGTCCGTGAACATCACCCACATTGCCATCCAGGCCTTGAGAGAGGAGTGTCTCTCCAGAGAGTGTAAT
CGGCAGCAGAAGGTCATCCCCGTGGTGAACAGCTTCTATGCCGCCACATTCCTCCACCTCGCACATGTCT
GGAGGACACAGCGGAAGACCATCTCAGACTCGGGCTTTGTCCTCAAAGAGTTGGAAGTATTGGCCAAGAA
GAGCCCACGGCGGCTGCTCAAGACCCTGGAGCTGTACTTGGCCAGGGTGTCAAAGGGACAGGCCTCCTTG
TTGGGAGCACAGAAGTGCTATGGGCCAGAAGCCCCTCCCTTCAAGGATCTCACCTTCACAGGTGAGAGTG
ACCTGCAGTCTCACTCATCCGAAGGCGTATGGCTGATCTACCCATACGATGTTCCAGATTACGCTTAACT
CGAGTCTAGAGGGCCCTTCGAACAAAAACTCATCTCAGAAGAGGATCTGAATATGCATACCGGTCATCAT
CACCATCACCATTGAGTTTAAACCCGCTGATCAGCCTCGACTGTGCCTTCTAGTTGCCAGCCATCTGTTG
TTTGCCCCTCCCCCGTGCCTTCCTTGACCCTGGAAGGTGCCACTCCCACTGTCCTTTCCTAATAAAATGA
GGAAATTGCATCGCATTGTCTGAGTAGGTGTCATTCTATTCTGGGGGGTGGGGTGGGGCAGGACAGCAAG
GGGGAGGATTGGGAAGACAATAGCAGGCATGCTGGGGATGCGGTGGGCTCTATGGCTTCTGAGGCGGAAA
GAACCAGCTGGGGCTCTAGGGGGTATCCCC
[124 nt withheld, positions 2481-2604]
C
[91 nt withheld, positions 2606-2696]
A
[49 nt withheld, positions 2698-2746]
CCTTTGACGTTGGAGTCCACGTTCTTT
[37 nt withheld, positions 2774-2810]
ACCCTATCTCGGTCTATTCTTTTGATTTATAAGGGATTTTGCCGATTTCGGCCTATTGGTTAAAAAATGA
GCTGATTTAACAAAAATTTAACGCGAATTAATTCTGTGGAATGTGTGTCAGTTAGGGTGTGGAAAGTCCC
CAGGCTCCCCAGCAGGCAGAAGTATGCAAAGCATGCATCTCAATTAGTCAGCAACCAGGTGTGGAAAGTC
CCCAGGCTCCCCAGCAGGCAGAAGTATGCAAAGCATGCATCTCAATTAGTCAGCAACCATAGTCCCGCCC
CTAACTCCGCCCATCCCGCCCCTAACTCCGCCCAGTTCCGCCCATTCTCCGCCCCATGGCTGACTAATTT
TTTTTATTTATGCAGAGGCCGAGGCCGCCTCTGCCTCTGAGCTATTCCAGAAGTAGTGAGGAGGCTTTTT
TGGAGGCCTAGGCTTTTGCAAAAAGCTCCCGGGAGCTTGTATATCCATTTTCGGATCTGATCAAGAGACA
GGATGAGGATCGTTTCGCATGATTGAACAAGATGGATTGCACGCAGGTTCTCCGGCCGCTTGGGTGGAGA
GGCTATTCGGCTATGACTGGGCACAACAGACAATCGGCTGCTCTGATGCCGCCGTGTTCCGGCTGTCAGC
GCAGGGGCGCCCGGTTCTTTTTGTCAAGACCGACCTGTCCGGTGCCCTGAATGAACTGCAGGACGAGGCA
GCGCGGCTATCGTGGCTGGCCACGACGGGCGTTCCTTGCGCAGCTGTGCTCGACGTTGTCACTGAAGCGG
GAAGGGACTGGCTGCTATTGGGCGAAGTGCCGGGGCAGGATCTCCTGTCATCTCACCTTGCTCCTGCCGA
GAAAGTATCCATCATGGCTGATGCAATGCGGCGGCTGCATACGCTTGATCCGGCTACCTGCCCATTCGAC
CACCAAGCGAAACATCGCATCGAGCGAGCACGTACTCGGATGGAAGCCGGTCTTGTCGATCAGGATGATC
TGGACGAAGAGCATCAGGGGCTCGCGCCAGCCGAACTGTTCGCCAGGCTCAAGGCGCGCATGCCCGACGG
CGAGGATCTCGTCGTGACCCATGGCGATGCCTGCTTGCCGAATATCATGGTGGAAAATGGCCGCTTTTCT
GGATTCATCGACTGTGGCCGGCTGGGTGTGGCGGACCGCTATCAGGACATAGCGTTGGCTACCCGTGATA
TTGCTGAAGAGCTTGGCGGCGAATGGGCTGACCGCTTCCTCGTGCTTTACGGTATCGCCGCTCCCGATTC
GCAGCGCATCGCCTTCTATCGCCTTCTTGACGAGTTCTTCTGAGCGGGACTCTGGGGTTCGCGAAATGAC
CGACCAAGCGACGCCCAACCTGCCATCACGAGATTTCGATTCCACCGCCGCCTTCTATGAAAGGTTGGGC
TTCGGAATCGTTTTCCGGGACGCCGGCTGGATGATCCTCCAGCGCGGGGATCTCATGCTGGAGTTCTTCG
CCCACCCCAACTTGTTTATTGCAGCTTATAATGGTTACAAATAAAGCAATAGCATCACAAATTTCACAAA
TAAAGCATTTTTTTCACTGCATTCTAGTTGTGGTTTGTCCAAACTCATCAATGTATCTTATCATGTCTGT
ATACCGTCGACCTCTAGCTAGAGCTTGGCGTAATCATGGTCATAGCTGTTTCCTGTGTGAAATTGTTATC
CGCTCACAATTCCACACAACATACGAGCCGGAAGCATAAAGTGTAAAGCCTGGGGTGCCTAATGAGTGAG
CTAACTCACATTAATTGCGTTGCGCTCACTGCCCGCTTTCCAGTCGGGAAACCTGTCGTGCCAGCTGCAT
TAATGAATCGGCCAACGCGCGGGGAGAGGCGGTTTGCGTATTGGGCGCTCTTCCGCTTCCTCGCTCACTG
ACTCGCTGCGCTCGGTCGTTCGGCTGCGGCGAGCGGTATCAGCTCACTCAAAGGCGGTAATACGGTTATC
CACAGAATCAGGGGATAACGCAGGAAAGAACATGTGAGCAAAAGGCCAGCAAAAGGCCAGGAACCGTAAA
AAGGCCGCGTTGCTGGCGTTTTTCCATAGGCTCCGCCCCCCTGACGAGCATCACAAAAATCGACGCTCAA
GTCAGAGGTGGCGAAACCCGACAGGACTATAAAGATACCAGGCGTTTCCCCCTGGAAGCTCCCTCGTGCG
CTCTCCTGTTCCGACCCTGCCGCTTACCGGATACCTGTCCGCCTTTCTCCCTTCGGGAAGCGTGGCGCTT
TCTCATAGCTCACGCTGTAGGTATCTCAGTTCGGTGTAGGTCGTTCGCTCCAAGCTGGGCTGTGTGCACG
AACCCCCCGTTCAGCCCGACCGCTGCGCCTTATCCGGTAACTATCGTCTTGAGTCCAACCCGGTAAGACA
CGACTTATCGCCACTGGCAGCAGCCACTGGTAACAGGATTAGCAGAGCGAGGTATGTAGGCGGTGCTACA
GAGTTCTTGAAGTGGTGGCCTAACTACGGCTACACTAGAAGAACAGTATTTGGTATCTGCGCTCTGCTGA
AGCCAGTTACCTTCGGAAAAAGAGTTGGTAGCTCTTGATCCGGCAAACAAACCACCGCTGGTAGCGGTGG
TTTTTTTGTTTGCAAGCAGCAGATTACGCGCAGAAAAAAAGGATCTCAAGAAGATCCTTTGATCTTTTCT
ACGGGGTCTGACGCTCAGTGGAACGAAAACTCACGTTAAGGGATTTTGGTCATGAGATTATCAAAAAGGA
TCTTCACCTAGATCCTTTTAAATTAAAAATGAAGTTTTAAATCAATCTAAAGTATATATGAGTAAACTTG
GTCTGACAGTTACCAATGCTTAATCAGTGAGGCACCTATCTCAGCGATCTGTCTATTTCGTTCATCCATA
GTTGCCTGACTCCCCGTCGTGTAGATAACTACGATACGGGAGGGCTTACCATCTGGCCCCAGTGCTGCAA
TGATACCGCGAGACCCACGCTCACCGGCTCCAGATTTATCAGCAATAAACCAGCCAGCCGGAAGGGCCGA
GCGCAGAAGTGGTCCTGCAACTTTATCCGCCTCCATCCAGTCTATTAATTGTTGCCGGGAAGCTAGAGTA
AGTAGTTCGCCAGTTAATAGTTTGCGCAACGTTGTTGCCATTGCTACAGGCATCGTGGTGTCACGCTCGT
CGTTTGGTATGGCTTCATTCAGCTCCGGTTCCCAACGATCAAGGCGAGTTACATGATCCCCCATGTTGTG
CAAAAAAGCGGTTAGCTCCTTCGGTCCTCCGATCGTTGTCAGAAGTAAGTTGGCCGCAGTGTTATCACTC
ATGGTTATGGCAGCACTGCATAATTCTCTTACTGTCATGCCATCCGTAAGATGCTTTTCTGTGACTGGTG
AGTACTCAACCAAGTCATTCTGAGAATAGTGTATGCGGCGACCGAGTTGCTCTTGCCCGGCGTCAATACG
GGATAATACCGCGCCACATAGCAGAACTTTAAAAGTGCTCATCATTGGAAAACGTTCTTCGGGGCGAAAA
CTCTCAAGGATCTTACCGCTGTTGAGATCCAGTTCGATGTAACCCACTCGTGCACCCAACTGATCTTCAG
CATCTTTTACTTTCACCAGCGTTTCTGGGTGAGCAAAAACAGGAAGGCAAAATGCCGCAAAAAAGGGAAT
AAGGGCGACACGGAAATGTTGAATACTCATACTCTTCCTTTTTCAATATTATTGAAGCATTTATCAGGGT
TATTGTCTCATGAGCGGATACATATTTGAATGTATTTAGAAAAATAAACAAATAGGGGTTCCGCGCACAT
TTCCCCGAAAAGTGCCACCTGACGTC
